Addgene plasmid #236708: pAAVLINK-EF1alpha-5' PREX1
Purpose: 5' AAVLINK plasmid for PREX1 expression
Depositing lab: Zhonghua Lu. Depositing organization: Shenzhen Institute of Advanced Technology (SIAT), Chinese Academy of Sciences. Publication: AAVLINK: A potent DNA-recombination method for large cargo delivery in gene therapy. Lin J, Lin Y, Liu N, Cao W, Zhang J, Wen S, Zhang Y, Liao W, Hong Z, Lin Y, Liu Q, Liu H, Li Q, Chen B, Li M, Luo Z, Yang L, Yang Y, Zheng SH, Wang Y, Chu H, Hu Y, Qin Y, Luo BX, Tian S, Chen Y, Yan T, Yang L, Wang H, Liu T, Jiang Y, Lu Z. Cell. 2026 Feb 5;189(3):969-986.e17. doi: 10.1016/j.cell.2025.12.039. Epub 2026 Jan 27. PubMed 41605211.
Backbone
  Vector backbone: pAAV-hSyn-EGFP
  Backbone manufacturer: Addgene
  Vector type: AAV
Growth in bacteria
  Bacterial resistance: Ampicillin, 100 μg/mL
  Growth temperature: 37°C
  Growth strain: NEB Stable
  Copy number: High Copy
Gene/Insert
  Gene/Insert name: PREX1
  Species: H. sapiens (human)
  Entrez Gene: PREX1 (a.k.a. P-REX1)
  Promoter: EF1alpha
  Tag / fusion protein: HA (N terminal on insert)
  Cloning method: Restriction Enzyme; 5′ cloning site unknown (unknown if destroyed)
Terms and licenses: Academic/Nonprofit Terms; Industry Terms: Not Available to Industry
Depositor comments: See publication for corresponding AAV Link vectors.
How to cite: pAAVLINK-EF1alpha-5' PREX1 was a gift from Zhonghua Lu (Addgene plasmid # 236708 ; http://n2t.net/addgene:236708 ; RRID:Addgene_236708)
