[The description below was written by a language model from this plasmid's Addgene catalogue record and pLannotate feature annotations shown in this document.]
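Description:
pAAVLINK-EF1alpha-5' PREX1 is an AAV transfer plasmid of about 7 kb, built on the pAAV-hSyn-EGFP backbone, that carries the upstream half of a split expression unit for human PREX1. It belongs to the AAVLINK system, a DNA-recombination approach for delivering cargo too large for a single AAV genome. In bacteria it replicates from a high-copy ColE1/pUC-type origin and is selected with ampicillin through the bla gene. An f1 origin is also present. Short fragments annotated as bom and rop appear to be backbone remnants. AAV2 inverted terminal repeats flank the payload. The downstream ITR is annotated in full, whereas the upstream one is detected only as short fragments, which may reflect the difficulty of sequencing these structured repeats rather than a real truncation.

Between the ITRs, an EF-1α core promoter is followed by a truncated HTLV-1 5' LTR segment, a composite arrangement commonly used for strong constitutive expression in mammalian cells. This drives a roughly 3.5 kb fragment of the PREX1 coding sequence. PREX1 encodes a Rac guanine nucleotide exchange factor that is activated by PIP3 and G-protein βγ subunits. The catalogue lists an N-terminal HA tag, though it is not annotated separately in the feature table. The coding fragment ends just before a partial lox2272 site, and no polyadenylation signal is annotated. This fits a 5' half designed to be joined by Cre-mediated recombination to a partner 3' vector that supplies the rest of the gene. The record does not identify that partner or the source of Cre, and refers to the associated publication for the corresponding vectors. The plasmid is intended for packaging into AAV for co-delivery with its 3' counterpart to reconstitute full-length PREX1 expression.
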