Features (pLannotate 1.2.2; 15 found; start..end, strand, type, name):
     12..39      +  repeat_region  AAV2 ITR (fragment): inverted terminal repeat of adeno-associated virus serotype 2 inverted
     68..95      +  repeat_region  AAV2 ITR (fragment): inverted terminal repeat of adeno-associated virus serotype 2 inverted
    145..161     -  misc_feature   MCS (fragment): pUC18/19 multiple cloning site
    187..398     +  promoter       EF-1α core promoter: core promoter for human elongation factor EF-1α
    411..679     +  LTR            5' LTR (truncated): truncated 5' long terminal repeat (LTR) from human T-cell leukemia virus (HTLV) type 1
    749..4222    +  CDS            PREX1 (fragment): PREX1_HUMAN - Also known as KIAA1415. Experimental evidence at protein level: Swiss-Prot protein existence level 1. Functions as a RAC guanine nucleotide exchange factor (GEF), which activates the Rac proteins by exchanging bound GDP for free GTP. Its activity is synergistically activated by phosphatidylinositol 3,4,5-trisphosphate and the beta gamma subunits of heterotrimeric G protein. May function downstream of heterotrimeric G proteins in neutrophils. From Homo sapiens (Human).
   4233..4261    +  protein_bind   lox2272 (fragment): Cre-mediated recombination occurs in the 8-bp core sequence (GGATACTT). lox2272 sites are compatible with each other, but incompatible with loxP or loxN sites (Lee and Saito, 1988). Cre recombinase
   4306..4446    +  repeat_region  AAV2 ITR: inverted terminal repeat of adeno-associated virus serotype 2 inverted
   4451..4502    -  misc_feature   bom (fragment): basis of mobility region from pBR322
   4521..4976    +  rep_origin     f1 ori (sequence partly withheld): f1 bacteriophage origin of replication; arrow indicates direction of (+) strand synthesis
   4977..5026    -  misc_feature   bom (fragment): basis of mobility region from pBR322
   5128..5163    -  CDS            rop (fragment): Rop protein, which maintains plasmids at low copy number; rop
   5258..5362    +  promoter       AmpR promoter: bla
   5363..6223    +  CDS            AmpR: β-lactamase; bla; confers resistance to ampicillin, carbenicillin, and related antibiotics
   6394..6982    +  rep_origin     ori: high-copy-number ColE1/pMB1/pBR322/pUC origin of replication
>Addgene plasmid #236708 | pAAVLINK-EF1alpha-5' PREX1 | addgene full sequence | sequence record 480231 | Addgene NGS Result
CCTGCAGGCAGCTGCGCGCTCGCTCGCTCACTGAGGCCGCCCGGGCGTCGGGCGACCTTTGGTCGCCCGG
CCTCAGTGAGCGAGCGAGCGCGCAGAGAGGGAGTGGCCAACTCCATCACTAGGGGTTCCTGCGGCCGCAC
GCGTGTCGACTCTAGAGGATCTGCGATCGCTCCGGTGCCCGTCAGTGGGCAGAGCGCACATCGCCCACAG
TCCCCGAGAAGTTGGGGGGAGGGGTCGGCAATTGAACGGGTGCCTAGAGAAGGTGGCGCGGGGTAAACTG
GGAAAGTGATGTCGTGTACTGGCTCCGCCTTTTTCCCGAGGGTGGGGGAGAACCGTATATAAGTGCAGTA
GTCGCCGTGAACGTTCTTTTTCGCAACGGGTTTGCCGCCAGAACACAGCTGAAGCTTCGAGGGGCTCGCA
TCTCTCCTTCACGCGCCCGCCGCCCTACCTGAGGCCGCCATCCACGCCGGTTGAGTCGCGTTCTGCCGCC
TCCCGCCTGTGGTGCCTCCTGAACTGCGTCCGCCGTCTAGGTAAGTTTAAAGCTCAGGTCGAGACCGGGC
CTTTGTCCGGCGCTCCCTTGGAGCCTACCTAGACTCAGCCGGCTCTCCACGCTTTGCCTGACCCTGCTTG
CTCAACTCTACGTCTTTGTTTCGTTTTCTGTTCTGCGCCGTTACAGATCCAAGCTGTGACCGGCGCCTAC
CGTACGGCCACCATGTACCCTTATGACGTACCTGACTATGCTGGATCTGAGGCGCCCAGCGGCAGCGAGC
CCGGCGGCGACGGGGCCGGGGACTGCGCCCACCCGGACCCCCGGGCCCCTGGCGCCGCGGCGCCCAGCTC
CGGCCCCGGCCCGTGCGCGGCCGCCCGGGAGTCCGAGCGCCAGCTGCGCCTCCGCCTCTGCGTCCTCAAC
GAGATCTTGGGCACCGAGAGGGACTACGTGGGCACCTTGCGCTTCTTGCAGTCGGCATTCCTGCATCGCA
TCCGGCAGAACGTGGCCGACTCAGTGGAGAAGGGCCTCACGGAGGAGAATGTCAAGGTCCTGTTCTCGAA
CATCGAAGACATCCTGGAAGTTCATAAGGATTTCTTGGCCGCCTTGGAGTATTGTTTACACCCGGAGCCG
CAGTCTCAGCATGAACTTGGGAATGTTTTCTTAAAATTCAAGGACAAGTTCTGCGTGTACGAGGAGTATT
GCAGCAACCATGAGAAAGCCCTGAGGCTGCTGGTGGAGCTGAACAAGATCCCTACCGTGCGCGCCTTCCT
TTTGAGCTGCATGCTTCTGGGAGGCCGGAAGACCACGGACATCCCTTTGGAAGGCTACCTGTTGTCTCCG
ATCCAGAGGATCTGCAAGTACCCGCTCCTCCTTAAGGAGCTGGCCAAGAGGACTCCCGGCAAGCACCCAG
ACCACCCCGCGGTCCAGAGTGCCCTGCAGGCCATGAAGACCGTTTGCTCCAACATCAATGAGACCAAGCG
GCAGATGGAGAAGCTGGAAGCCCTGGAGCAGCTGCAGTCCCACATCGAAGGCTGGGAGGGTTCCAACCTC
ACAGACATCTGCACTCAGCTCCTCCTGCAAGGGACTTTGTTAAAGATCTCTGCGGGCAACATCCAGGAAA
GGGCCTTCTTCCTCTTCGACAACCTTCTCGTCTACTGCAAGCGGAAATCCAGGGTCACCGGGAGCAAGAA
GTCCACCAAGAGGACCAAATCCATCAACGGCTCCCTCTACATCTTCAGGGGTCGAATCAACACTGAAGTC
ATGGAGGTGGAGAATGTGGAAGATGGGACAGCGGATTACCATAGCAACGGCTATACCGTCACCAACGGCT
GGAAGATCCACAACACGGCCAAGAATAAGTGGTTTGTCTGCATGGCCAAGACGGCAGAGGAGAAGCAGAA
GTGGCTGGATGCCATCATCCGCGAGCGGGAGCAGCGCGAGAGCCTGAAGCTGGGCATGGAGCGTGATGCC
TACGTCATGATTGCGGAGAAGGGGGAGAAGCTGTACCACATGATGATGAACAAGAAGGTGAACCTCATCA
AGGACCGCCGGAGAAAGCTGAGCACTGTCCCCAAGTGCTTTCTTGGCAATGAGTTCGTTGCCTGGCTCCT
AGAAATTGGTGAAATCAGCAAGACGGAAGAAGGAGTCAACTTGGGCCAAGCCCTGTTGGAGAATGGCATC
ATCCACCATGTTTCCGACAAGCACCAGTTCAAGAATGAGCAGGTGATGTATCGCTTCCGCTACGACGATG
GCACCTACAAGGCCCGAAGTGAGCTGGAGGACATCATGTCCAAGGGTGTGAGGCTTTACTGCCGTCTTCA
CAGCCTCTACACCCCGGTGATCAAAGACCGTGATTACCACCTGAAGACCTACAAGTCAGTGCTTCCCGGG
AGCAAGCTGGTGGACTGGCTGCTGGCTCAGGGAGACTGCCAGACTCGGGAGGAGGCAGTGGCGCTCGGCG
TGGGTCTGTGCAACAATGGCTTCATGCACCACGTGCTGGAGAAGAGCGAGTTCAGGGATGAGTCCCAGTA
CTTCCGCTTTCATGCTGACGAGGAGATGGAGGGGACCAGCAGCAAGAACAAACAGCTTCGCAACGACTTC
AAGCTGGTGGAGAACATTCTGGCCAAGCGCCTGCTGATCCTGCCCCAGGAGGAGGACTATGGCTTTGACA
TCGAGGAGAAGAACAAGGCTGTGGTGGTGAAGTCCGTCCAGAGGGGCTCGCTGGCTGAGGTGGCTGGCCT
GCAGGTGGGGAGGAAGATCTACTCCATCAATGAGGACCTGGTGTTCCTGCGGCCGTTTTCAGAGGTGGAG
TCCATCCTCAACCAGTCCTTCTGCTCCCGCCGCCCTCTGCGCCTCCTGGTGGCCACGAAGGCCAAAGAGA
TCATCAAAATCCCCGACCAGCCGGACACACTGTGCTTCCAGATTCGTGGAGCTGCCCCACCGTACGTCTA
TGCTGTGGGGAGAGGCTCTGAGGCCATGGCTGCAGGGCTCTGTGCTGGTCAGTGCATTCTGAAGGTCAAT
GGCAGCAACGTGATGAACGATGGTGCCCCTGAGGTCCTGGAGCACTTCCAGGCATTCCGGAGTCGGCGCG
AAGAGGCCCTGGGCCTGTACCAGTGGATCTACCACACCCATGAGGATGCCCAGGAAGCACGAGCCAGTCA
GGAGGCCTCCACTGAGGACCCCAGTGGCGAGCAGGCCCAGGAGGAAGACCAGGCTGATTCAGCCTTCCCA
CTGCTGTCCCTGGGTCCCCGGCTGAGCCTGTGTGAGGACAGCCCCATGGTCACCCTGACTGTGGACAACG
TGCACCTGGAACACGGCGTGGTGTATGAGTATGTGAGCACGGCAGGCGTCAGGTGCCATGTGCTGGAGAA
GATCGTGGAGCCCCGCGGCTGCTTCGGCCTCACCGCCAAGATCCTCGAGGCCTTTGCTGCCAATGACAGC
GTCTTCGTGGAGAACTGCAGGCGGCTCATGGCCCTGAGCAGCGCCATCGTGACCATGCCCCACTTTGAGT
TCCGCAACATCTGTGACACCAAGCTGGAGAGCATTGGCCAGAGGATTGCCTGCTACCAGGAGTTTGCAGC
CCAACTGAAGAGCAGGGTCAGCCCACCCTTCAAACAAGCCCCCCTGGAGCCCCACCCGCTGTGTGGCCTG
GACTTCTGCCCCACCAATTGCCACATCAACCTCATGGAAGTGTCCTACCCCAAGACCACCCCCTCAGTGG
GCAGGTCCTTCAGCATCCGCTTTGGACGCAAACCCTCCCTCATCGGCCTTGACCCGGAGCAAGGCCACCT
GAACCCCATGTCGTACACCCAGCACTGCATCACCACCATGGCTGCTCCCTCCTGGAAGTGCTTGCCTGCT
GCAGAGGGTGATCCCCAAGGCCAGGGTCTCCATGATGGCAGCTTCGGGCCAGCCAGTGGGACCCTTGGTC
AGGAAGACCGGGGCCTCAGCTTCCTACTCAAGCAGGAGGACCGTGAGATCCAGGATGCCTACCTGCAGCT
CTTCACCAAGCTGGATGTGGCCCTGAAGGAGATGAAGCAATATGTCACCCAGATCAACAGGCTGCTGTCC
ACCATCACAGAGCCCACCTCGGGTGGGTCCTGCGACGCATCCTTGGCTGAGGAGGCCTCCTCCCTGCCCC
TGGTCAGTGAAGAGAGCGAGATGGACAGGAGTGACCATGGGGGCATCAAGAAGGTAAGTATCAAGGTTAC
AAGACAGGTTTAAGGAGACCAATAAGCTATTATTCGTATAGGATACTTTATACGAAGTTATTAAGTTATG
GAGACCGGTGTGGCACGTGCGGACCGAGCGGCCGCAGGAACCCCTAGTGATGGAGTTGGCCACTCCCTCT
CTGCGCGCTCGCTCGCTCACTGAGGCCGGGCGACCAAAGGTCGCCCGACGCCCGGGCTTTGCCCGGGCGG
CCTCAGTGAGCGAGCGAGCGCGCAGCTGCCTGCAGGGGCGCCTGATGCGGTATTTTCTCCTTACGCATCT
GTGCGGTATTTCACACCGCATA
[95 nt withheld, positions 4503-4597]
T
[46 nt withheld, positions 4599-4644]
C
[141 nt withheld, positions 4646-4786]
CCTTTGACGTTGGAGTCCACGTTCTTT
[37 nt withheld, positions 4814-4850]
ACTCTATCTCGGGCTATTCTTTTGATTTATAAGGGATTTTGCCGATTTCGGTCTATTGGTTAAAAAATGA
GCTGATTTAACAAAAATTTAACGCGAATTTTAACAAAATATTAACGTTTACAATTTTATGGTGCACTCTC
AGTACAATCTGCTCTGATGCCGCATAGTTAAGCCAGCCCCGACACCCGCCAACACCCGCTGACGCGCCCT
GACGGGCTTGTCTGCTCCCGGCATCCGCTTACAGACAAGCTGTGACCGTCTCCGGGAGCTGCATGTGTCA
GAGGTTTTCACCGTCATCACCGAAACGCGCGAGACGAAAGGGCCTCGTGATACGCCTATTTTTATAGGTT
AATGTCATGATAATAATGGTTTCTTAGACGTCAGGTGGCACTTTTCGGGGAAATGTGCGCGGAACCCCTA
TTTGTTTATTTTTCTAAATACATTCAAATATGTATCCGCTCATGAGACAATAACCCTGATAAATGCTTCA
ATAATATTGAAAAAGGAAGAGTATGAGTATTCAACATTTCCGTGTCGCCCTTATTCCCTTTTTTGCGGCA
TTTTGCCTTCCTGTTTTTGCTCACCCAGAAACGCTGGTGAAAGTAAAAGATGCTGAAGATCAGTTGGGTG
CACGAGTGGGTTACATCGAACTGGATCTCAACAGCGGTAAGATCCTTGAGAGTTTTCGCCCCGAAGAACG
TTTTCCAATGATGAGCACTTTTAAAGTTCTGCTATGTGGCGCGGTATTATCCCGTATTGACGCCGGGCAA
GAGCAACTCGGTCGCCGCATACACTATTCTCAGAATGACTTGGTTGAGTACTCACCAGTCACAGAAAAGC
ATCTTACGGATGGCATGACAGTAAGAGAATTATGCAGTGCTGCCATAACCATGAGTGATAACACTGCGGC
CAACTTACTTCTGACAACGATCGGAGGACCGAAGGAGCTAACCGCTTTTTTGCACAACATGGGGGATCAT
GTAACTCGCCTTGATCGTTGGGAACCGGAGCTGAATGAAGCCATACCAAACGACGAGCGTGACACCACGA
TGCCTGTAGCAATGGCAACAACGTTGCGCAAACTATTAACTGGCGAACTACTTACTCTAGCTTCCCGGCA
ACAATTAATAGACTGGATGGAGGCGGATAAAGTTGCAGGACCACTTCTGCGCTCGGCCCTTCCGGCTGGC
TGGTTTATTGCTGATAAATCTGGAGCCGGTGAGCGTGGGTCTCGCGGTATCATTGCAGCACTGGGGCCAG
ATGGTAAGCCCTCCCGTATCGTAGTTATCTACACGACGGGGAGTCAGGCAACTATGGATGAACGAAATAG
ACAGATCGCTGAGATAGGTGCCTCACTGATTAAGCATTGGTAACTGTCAGACCAAGTTTACTCATATATA
CTTTAGATTGATTTAAAACTTCATTTTTAATTTAAAAGGATCTAGGTGAAGATCCTTTTTGATAATCTCA
TGACCAAAATCCCTTAACGTGAGTTTTCGTTCCACTGAGCGTCAGACCCCGTAGAAAAGATCAAAGGATC
TTCTTGAGATCCTTTTTTTCTGCGCGTAATCTGCTGCTTGCAAACAAAAAAACCACCGCTACCAGCGGTG
GTTTGTTTGCCGGATCAAGAGCTACCAACTCTTTTTCCGAAGGTAACTGGCTTCAGCAGAGCGCAGATAC
CAAATACTGTTCTTCTAGTGTAGCCGTAGTTAGGCCACCACTTCAAGAACTCTGTAGCACCGCCTACATA
CCTCGCTCTGCTAATCCTGTTACCAGTGGCTGCTGCCAGTGGCGATAAGTCGTGTCTTACCGGGTTGGAC
TCAAGACGATAGTTACCGGATAAGGCGCAGCGGTCGGGCTGAACGGGGGGTTCGTGCACACAGCCCAGCT
TGGAGCGAACGACCTACACCGAACTGAGATACCTACAGCGTGAGCTATGAGAAAGCGCCACGCTTCCCGA
AGGGAGAAAGGCGGACAGGTATCCGGTAAGCGGCAGGGTCGGAACAGGAGAGCGCACGAGGGAGCTTCCA
GGGGGAAACGCCTGGTATCTTTATAGTCCTGTCGGGTTTCGCCACCTCTGACTTGAGCGTCGATTTTTGT
GATGCTCGTCAGGGGGGCGGAGCCTATGGAAAAACGCCAGCAACGCGGCCTTTTTACGGTTCCTGGCCTT
TTGCTGGCCTTTTGCTCACATGT
